Addgene plasmid #220833: pCM121
Purpose: EryA sensor with increased sensitivity (mphA and mphR (T17R) mutation) and high level resistance (ermC)
Depositing lab: Matthew Bennett. Depositing organization: Rice University. Publication: Macrolide Biosensor Optimization through Cellular Substrate Sequestration. Miller CA, Ho JM, Parks SE, Bennett MR. ACS Synth Biol. 2021 Feb 19;10(2):258-264. doi: 10.1021/acssynbio.0c00572. Epub 2021 Feb 8. PubMed 33555859.
Backbone
  Vector backbone: pUC
Growth in bacteria
  Bacterial resistance: Ampicillin, 100 μg/mL
  Growth temperature: 37°C
  Growth strain: NEB Stable
  Copy number: High Copy
Gene/Insert
  Gene/Insert name: mphR
  Mutation: T17R
Terms and licenses: Academic/Nonprofit Terms; Industry Terms: Not Available to Industry
How to cite: pCM121 was a gift from Matthew Bennett (Addgene plasmid # 220833 ; http://n2t.net/addgene:220833 ; RRID:Addgene_220833)
