[The description below was written by a language model from this plasmid's Addgene catalogue record and pLannotate feature annotations shown in this document.]
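Description:
pCM121 is a high-copy bacterial plasmid on a pUC backbone, replicating from the ColE1/pMB1-type origin and selected with ampicillin through the bla β-lactamase gene. It was built as a whole-cell biosensor for the macrolide erythromycin A (EryA), and the catalogue entry describes it as a version with increased sensitivity and high-level macrolide resistance.

The listed insert is mphR carrying a T17R substitution. MphR is a macrolide-responsive transcriptional repressor that releases its operator when bound by erythromycin-type compounds, so a reporter placed under an MphR-controlled promoter reports macrolide concentration. The annotated reporter here is superfolder GFP, preceded by a phage T7 gene 10-derived ribosome binding site. The promoter driving it is not annotated, and the record does not state it. The purpose field attributes the increased sensitivity to the mphR mutation together with mphA, which generally encodes a macrolide phosphotransferase, but it does not explain how mphA contributes. A separate cassette expresses ermC from a bla (AmpR) promoter. This Staphylococcus aureus methyltransferase dimethylates 23S rRNA and lowers ribosome affinity for macrolides, allowing the host to tolerate high erythromycin levels while sensing.

The automated feature table does not annotate mphR or mphA. They presumably lie in the unannotated stretches between roughly 4.1 and 6.1 kb, where a lambda t0 terminator and another reverse-strand bla promoter are found, but this placement is inferred rather than recorded. Multiple terminators (T7, lambda t0, rrnB T1 and a T2 fragment) insulate the transcription units from one another.
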