Features (pLannotate 1.2.2; 15 found; start..end, strand, type, name):
      1..48      +  terminator     T7 terminator: transcription terminator for bacteriophage T7 RNA polymerase
     49..143     -  terminator     lambda t0 terminator: transcription terminator from phage lambda
    184..915     -  CDS            ermC: ERMC1_STAAU - Experimental evidence at transcript level: Swiss-Prot protein existence level 2. This protein produces a dimethylation of the adenine residue at position 2085 in 23S rRNA, resulting in reduced affinity between ribosomes and macrolide-lincosamide-streptogramin B antibiotics. From Staphylococcus aureus.
    916..1020    -  promoter       AmpR promoter: bla
   1076..1133    +  promoter       AmpR promoter (fragment): bla
   1134..1994    +  CDS            AmpR: β-lactamase; bla; confers resistance to ampicillin, carbenicillin, and related antibiotics
   2165..2753    +  rep_origin     ori: high-copy-number ColE1/pMB1/pBR322/pUC origin of replication
   2893..3008    +  ncRNA          5S rRNA: Accession: RF00001 - 5S ribosomal RNA
   3012..3098    +  terminator     rrnB T1 terminator: Escherichia coli rrnB; transcription terminator T1 from the E. coli rrnB gene
   3192..3215    -  terminator     rrnB T2 terminator (fragment): transcription terminator T2 from the E. coli rrnB gene
   3309..3327    +  RBS            RBS (fragment): efficient ribosome binding site from bacteriophage T7 gene 10 (Olins and Rangwala, 1989)
   3335..4048    +  CDS            Superfolder GFP: Superfolder GFP is a basic (constitutively fluorescent) green fluorescent protein published in 2005, derived from Aequorea victoria. It is reported to be a very rapidly-maturing weak dimer.
   4077..4098    -  protein_bind   CAP binding site: CAP binding activates transcription in the presence of cAMP. E. coli catabolite activator protein
   4956..5050    -  terminator     lambda t0 terminator: transcription terminator from phage lambda
   6132..6236    -  promoter       AmpR promoter: bla
>Addgene plasmid #220833 | pCM121 | addgene full sequence | sequence record 437190 | Addgene NGS Result
CTAGCATAACCCCTTGGGGCCTCTAAACGGGTCTTGAGGGGTTTTTTGATTCTCACCAATAAAAAACGCC
CGGCGGCAACCGAGCGTTCTGAACAAATCCAGATGGAGTTCTGAGGTCATTACTGGATCTATCAACAGGA
GTCCAAGCGAGCTCGTAAACTTGGTCTGACAGCCCTTAACTTACTTATTAAATAATTTATAGCTATTGAA
AAGAGATAAGAATTGTTCAAAGCTAATATTGTTTAAATCGTCAATTCCTGCATGTTTTAAGGAATTGTTA
AATTGATTTTTTGTAAATATTTTCTTGTATTCTTTGTTAACCCATTTCATAACGAAATAATTATACTTTT
GTTTATCTTTGTGTGATATTCTTGATTTTTTTCTACTTAATCTGATAAGTGAGCTATTCACTTTAGGTTT
AGGATGAAAATATTCTCTTGGAACCATACTTAATATAGAAATATCAACTTCTGCCATTAAAAGTAATGCC
AATGAGCGTTTTGTATTTAATAATCTTTTAGCAAACCCGTATTCCACGATTAAATAAATCTCATTAGCTA
TACTATCAAAAACAATTTTGCGTATTATATCCGTACTTATGTTATAAGGTATATTACCATATATTTTATA
GGATTGGTTTTTAGGAAATTTAAACTGCAATATATCCTTGTTTAAAACTTGGAAATTATCGTGATCAACA
AGTTTATTTTCTGTAGTTTTGCATAATTTATGGTCTATTTCAATGGCAGTTACGAAATTACACCTCTTTA
CTAATTCAAGGGTAAAATGGCCTTTTCCTGAGCCGATTTCAAAGATATTATCATGTTCATTTAATCTTAT
ATTTGTCATTATTTTATCTATATTATGTTTTGAAGTAATAAAGTTTTGACTGTGTTTTATATTTTTCTCG
TTCATACTCTTCCTTTTTCAATATTATTGAAGCATTTATCAGGGTTATTGTCTCATGAGCGGATACATAT
TTGAATGTATTTAGAAAAATAAACAAATAGGGGTTCCGCGCACATTTCCCCGAAAAGTGCCACTGAACCT
CAGGCGAGAAGCACACGGTCACACTTCCGCTCATGAGACAATAACCCTGATAAATGCTTCAATAATATTG
AAAAAGGAAGAGTATGAGTATTCAACATTTCCGTGTCGCCCTTATTCCCTTTTTTGCGGCATTTTGCCTT
CCTGTTTTTGCTCACCCAGAAACGCTGGTGAAAGTAAAAGATGCTGAAGATCAGTTGGGTGCACGAGTGG
GTTACATCGAACTGGATCTCAACAGCGGTAAGATCCTTGAGAGTTTTCGCCCCGAAGAACGTTTTCCAAT
GATGAGCACTTTTAAAGTTCTGCTATGTGGCGCGGTATTATCCCGTATTGACGCCGGGCAAGAGCAACTC
GGTCGCCGCATACACTATTCTCAGAATGACTTGGTTGAGTACTCACCAGTCACAGAAAAGCATCTTACGG
ATGGCATGACAGTAAGAGAATTATGCAGTGCTGCCATAACCATGAGTGATAACACTGCGGCCAACTTACT
TCTGACAACGATCGGAGGACCGAAGGAGCTAACCGCTTTTTTGCACAACATGGGGGATCATGTAACTCGC
CTTGATCGTTGGGAACCGGAGCTGAATGAAGCCATACCAAACGACGAGCGTGACACCACGATGCCTGTAG
CAATGGCAACAACGTTGCGCAAACTATTAACTGGCGAACTACTTACTCTAGCTTCCCGGCAACAATTAAT
AGACTGGATGGAGGCGGATAAAGTTGCAGGACCACTTCTGCGCTCGGCCCTTCCGGCTGGCTGGTTTATT
GCTGATAAATCTGGAGCCGGTGAGCGTGGGTCTCGCGGTATCATTGCAGCACTGGGGCCAGATGGTAAGC
CCTCCCGTATCGTAGTTATCTACACGACGGGGAGTCAGGCAACTATGGATGAACGAAATAGACAGATCGC
TGAGATAGGTGCCTCACTGATTAAGCATTGGTAACTGTCAGACCAAGTTTACTCATATATACTTTAGATT
GATTTAAAACTTCATTTTTAATTTAAAAGGATCTAGGTGAAGATCCTTTTTGATAATCTCATGACCAAAA
TCCCTTAACGTGGGTTTTCGTTCCACTGAGCGTCAGACCCCGTAGAAAAGATCAAAGGATCATCTTGAGA
TCCTTTTTTTCTGCGCGTAATCTGCTGCTTGCAAACAAAAAAACCACCGCTACCAGCGGTGGTTTGTTTG
CCGGATCAAGAGCTACCAACTCTTTTTCCGAAGGTAACTGGCTTCAGCAGAGCGCAGATACCAAATACTG
TTCTTCTAGTGTAGCCGTAGTTAGGCCACCACTTCAAGAACTCTGTAGCACCGCCTACATACCTCGCTCT
GCTAATCCTGTTACCAGTGGCTGCTGCCAGTGGCGATAAGTCGTGTCTTACCGGGTTGGACTCAAGACGA
TAGTTACCGGATAAGGCGCAGCGGTCGGGCTGAACGGGGGGTTCGTGCACACAGCCCAGCTTGGAGCGAA
CGACCTACACCGAACTGAGATACCTACAGCGTGAGCTATGAGAAAGCGCCACGCTTCCCGAAGGGAGAAA
GGCGGACAGGTATCCGGTAAGCGGCAGGGTCGGAACAGGAGAGCGCACGAGGGAGCTTCCAGGGGGAAAC
GCCTGGTATCTTTATAGTCCTGTCGGGTTTCGCCACCTCTGACTTGAGCGTCGATTTTTGTGATGCTCGT
CAGGGGGGCGGAGCCTATGGAAAAACGCCAGCAACGCGGCCTTTTTACGGTTCCTGGCCTTTTGCTGGCC
TTTTGCTCAGGCTGTTTTGGCGGATGAGAGAAGATTTTCAGCCTGATACAGATTAAATCAGAACGCAGAA
GCGGTCTGATAAAACAGAATTTGCCTGGCGGCAGTAGCGCGGTGGTCCCACCTGACCCCATGCCGAACTC
AGAAGTGAAACGCCGTAGCGCCGATGGTAGTGTGGGGTCTCCCCATGCGAGAGTAGGGAACTGCCAGGCA
TCAAATAAAACGAAAGGCTCAGTCGAAAGACTGGGCCTTTCGTTTTATCTGTTGTTTGTCGGTGAACGCT
CTCCTGAGTAGGACAAATCCGCCGGGAGCGGATTTGAACGTTGCGAAGCAACGGCCCGGAGGGTGGCGGG
CAGGACGCCCGCCATAAACTGCCAGGCATCAAATTAAGCAGAAGGCCATCCGTCAGGATGGCCTTTTTGC
GTTTCTACAAACTCTGCTAGCAAGTAAGGCCGACGGATTGAATATAACCGACGTGACTGTTACATTTAGG
TGGCTAAACCCGTCAACATTTAACTTTAAGAAGGAGATATACATATGCGTAAAGGTGAAGAACTGTTCAC
CGGTGTTGTTCCGATCCTGGTTGAACTGGACGGTGACGTTAACGGTCACAAATTCTCTGTTCGTGGTGAA
GGTGAAGGTGACGCTACCAACGGTAAACTGACCCTGAAATTCATCTGCACCACCGGTAAACTGCCGGTTC
CGTGGCCGACCCTGGTTACCACCCTGACCTACGGTGTTCAGTGCTTCGCTCGTTACCCGGACCACATGAA
ACAGCACGACTTCTTCAAATCTGCTATGCCGGAAGGTTACGTTCAGGAACGTACCATCTCTTTCAAAGAC
GACGGTACCTACAAAACCCGTGCTGAAGTTAAATTCGAAGGTGACACCCTGGTTAACCGTATCGAACTGA
AAGGTATCGACTTCAAAGAAGACGGTAACATCCTGGGTCACAAACTGGAATACAACTTCAACTCTCACAA
CGTTTACATCACCGCTGACAAACAGAAAAACGGTATCAAAGCTAACTTCAAAATCCGTCACAACGTTGAA
GACGGTTCTGTTCAGCTGGCTGACCACTACCAGCAGAACACCCCGATCGGTGACGGTCCGGTTCTGCTGC
CGGACAACCACTACCTGTCTACCCAGTCTGTTCTGTCTAAAGACCCGAACGAAAAACGTGACCACATGGT
TCTGCTGGAATTCGTTACCGCTGCTGGTATCACCCACGGTATGGACGAACTGTACAAAGATGCATGCCAG
TTCTAGCATAACCCTAATGAGTGAGCTAACTTACATTAATTGCGTTGCGCCTTAATTAACGGCACTCCTC
AGCAAATATAATGACCCTCTTGATAACCCAAGAGGGCATTTTTTAATGCCCATGGCGTTTACCACAGCTA
ACACCACGTCGTCCCTATCTGCTGCCCTAGGTCTATGAGTGGTTGCTGGATAACTTTACGGGCATGCATA
AGGCTCGTAGGCTATATTCAGGGAGACCACAACGGTTTCCCTCTACAAATAATTTTGTTTAACTTTGAAA
TAAGGAGGTAATACAAATGCCGCGTCCGAAACTGAAATCTGACGACGAAGTTCTGGAAGCGGCGAGGGTT
GTTCTGAAACGTTGCGGTCCGATCGAATTCACCCTGTCTGGTGTTGCGAAAGAAGTTGGTCTGTCTCGTG
CGGCGCTGATCCAGCGTTTCACCAACCGTGACACCCTGCTGGTTCGTATGATGGAACGTGGTGTTGAACA
GGTTCGTCACTACCTGAACGCGATCCCGATCGGTGCGGGTCCGCAGGGTCTGTGGGAATTCCTGCAGGTT
CTGGTTCGTTCTATGAACACCCGTAACGACTTCTCTGTTAACTACCTGATCTCTTGGTACGAACTGCAGG
TTCCGGAACTGCGTACCCTGGCGATCCAGCGTAACCGTGCGGTTGTTGAAGGTATCCGTAAACGTCTGCC
GCCGGGTGCGCCGGCGGCGGCGGAACTGCTGCTGCACTCTGTTATCGCGGGTGCGACCATGCAGTGGGCG
GTTGACCCGGACGGTGAACTGGCGGACCACGTTCTGGCGCAGATCGCGGCGATCCTGTGCCTGATGTTCC
CGGAACACGACGACTTCCAGCTGCTGCAGCCGCACGCGTAATAACTAGTGCTTGGATTCTCACCAATAAA
AAACGCCCGGCGGCAACCGAGCGTTCTGAACAAATCCAGATGGAGTTCTGAGGTCATTACTGGATCTATC
AACAGGAGTCCAAGCGAGCTCGTAAACTTGGTCTGACAGCCCTTAACTTACTTATTAAAGGCTATATCGA
CGTTCGCTCA
[210 nt withheld, positions 5121-5330]
GTCGATGGCAGGGTCATCAACGCGGGCCTCGCTCCAGTCGATCATCCCGCTGACGCGCTCCGTGTTGTCG
ATGAGCACATGGCCCACGTAGAGATCGCCATGCACCACCACGGAGAAATCTGGCCACGACGAATCGTCGT
CGAGCCAGCGCTGCCACCGGTGGAGGCGCTTGTCGTTCACCACGAACTCGCGTCGGACGCGGTCAACGTC
GTCGGCCACCTTCTGACGGGCCTGCGTCGGTGTACGGATGAGCATCCCCGCATCCACGGCGGCGGAAATG
GGGACGGCATGCAGGGCGGCGAGCGCGGTCGCGAAGCTCTCCGCGAAGACCTCCGAGTCCTGCGGCACGA
CCCAGTCGGGCGTGGACGAACCAGGCTGGATGACCATCGCAGTCGAGTCTTCGAGCATGGGATAGGCAAC
GAGCTCGGCGTTGGCCACGCGCCAGTCCGGCACCGCGAACGGCAGGCGATTCTTGAGCATTGCCAGCACC
CGCGCCTCTGGTTCGACCTTCGCGCTTACCTCGGCTCGGCGCGGGATGCGCAGCACCCACCGACGTCCAT
CGTCGACGGTGGCGATCACGATCCTATAGTCGAGCCCAAGCTCATTGACAGTCAGCGGGCCATGGAGCTT
GAGCCCATGTCGGGCTGCAAGTGCGTACAGTTGGGAGGTATCGGCGGTCGTGACTACGGTCATGATTCAC
TCCTGAGGGCTTGACGGGTTTAGCCACCTAAATGTAACAGTCACGTTGGTTATATTCAATCCGGCACTGT
TGCGACTGTGTTTTATATTTTTCTCGTTCATACTCTTCCTTTTTCAATATTATTGAAGCATTTATCAGGG
TTATTGTCTCATGAGCGGATACATATTTGAATGTATTTAGAAAAATAAACAAATAGGGGTTCCGCGCACA
TTTCCCCGAAAAGTGCCACCTGACGTCTAAGAAACCATTATTATCATGACATTAACCTATAAAAATAGGC
GTATCACGAGGCCCTTTCGTCTTCACTAAGCGACTAAAAAATTGAATGTAGGAAACCAACATGCCAGTTC
TAGCAATAA
